Addgene plasmid #76371: GSK3A gRNA (BRDN0001148086)
Purpose: 3rd generation lentiviral gRNA plasmid targeting human GSK3A
Depositing lab: John Doench & David Root. Depositing organization: Broad Institute. Publication: Optimized sgRNA design to maximize activity and minimize off-target effects of CRISPR-Cas9. Doench JG, Fusi N, Sullender M, Hegde M, Vaimberg EW, Donovan KF, Smith I, Tothova Z, Wilen C, Orchard R, Virgin HW, Listgarten J, Root DE. Nat Biotechnol. 2016 Jan 18. doi: 10.1038/nbt.3437. PubMed 26780180.
Backbone
  Vector backbone: lentiGuide-Puro
  Backbone manufacturer: Zhang Lab (Addgene plasmid # 52963)
  Vector type: Mammalian Expression, Lentiviral, CRISPR
  Selectable markers: Puromycin
Growth in bacteria
  Bacterial resistance: Ampicillin, 100 μg/mL
  Growth temperature: 37°C
  Growth strain: DH5alpha
  Copy number: High Copy
Gene/Insert
  Gene/Insert name: GSK3A (alt names: GSK3A; NM_019884.2)
  gRNA/shRNA sequence: TCAGCCTCACAATATTGCAG
  Species: H. sapiens (human)
  Entrez Gene: GSK3A
  Promoter: hU6
  Cloning method: Unknown
  Sequencing primers: 5′ U6-F; 3′ pS2-R
Terms and licenses: Academic/Nonprofit Terms; Industry Terms: Not Available to Industry
Depositor comments: The gRNA was designed to target the following Genbank reference sequence(s): NM_019884.2. Note that this plasmid does NOT contain Cas9. It should be used in conjunction with lentiCas9-Blast (Addgene #52962) or otherwise with cell lines already expressing Cas9. Browse the full kinome gRNA library at http://www.addgene.org/pooled-library/broadgpp-human-kinome/ or visit http://www.broadinstitute.org/rnai/public/ for detailed protocols and information.
How to cite: GSK3A gRNA (BRDN0001148086) was a gift from John Doench & David Root (Addgene plasmid # 76371 ; http://n2t.net/addgene:76371 ; RRID:Addgene_76371)
