[The description below was written by a language model from this plasmid's Addgene catalogue record and pLannotate feature annotations shown in this document.]
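Description:
GSK3A gRNA (BRDN0001148086) is a third-generation lentiviral guide RNA plasmid built on the lentiGuide-Puro backbone and designed to deliver a single sgRNA against human GSK3A (designed against the reference transcript for glycogen synthase kinase 3 alpha) into mammalian cells. In bacteria it is maintained as a high-copy plasmid through a ColE1/pUC-type origin and selected with ampicillin via the β-lactamase gene. An f1 origin and remnants of a lac/T7/T3 cloning region are also annotated in the backbone.

The viral genome is transcribed in packaging cells from an RSV promoter fused to a truncated HIV-1 5' LTR, which makes transcription Tat-independent. It carries the Ψ packaging signal with a partial gag sequence, the Rev response element for Rev-dependent nuclear export, and a cPPT/CTS element that aids nuclear import of the proviral DNA. It ends in a ΔU3 self-inactivating 3' LTR, followed by an SV40 polyadenylation signal and SV40 origin.

Two expression units sit between the LTRs. A human U6 RNA polymerase III promoter drives the GSK3A-specific spacer, which is fused to the Streptococcus pyogenes Cas9 gRNA scaffold. Downstream, an EF-1α core promoter with its intron A expresses puromycin N-acetyltransferase, allowing puromycin selection of transduced cells, and a WPRE enhances transcript expression.

The plasmid does not encode Cas9, so it is meant for use alongside a separate Cas9 lentivirus or in cells that already express Cas9, typically to knock out GSK3A. It belongs to a collection of guides targeting the human kinome that was created in connection with work on optimised sgRNA design rules.
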