Features (pLannotate 1.2.2; 29 found; start..end, strand, type, name):
     14..80      +  CDS            small t antigen (fragment): SV40 (simian virus 40) small t antigen
    106..317     +  promoter       EF-1α core promoter: core promoter for human elongation factor EF-1α
    318..1256    +  intron         EF-1α intron A: intron upstream of the start codon of human EF-1α
   1278..1877    +  CDS            PuroR (fragment): puromycin N-acetyltransferase; pac from Streptomyces; confers resistance to puromycin
   1893..2481    +  misc_feature   WPRE: woodchuck hepatitis virus posttranscriptional regulatory element
   2532..2551    +  misc_feature   cPPT/CTS (fragment): central polypurine tract and central termination sequence of HIV-1
   2553..2786    +  LTR            3' LTR (ΔU3): self-inactivating 3' long terminal repeat (LTR) from HIV-1
   2864..2985    +  polyA_signal   SV40 poly(A) signal: SV40 polyadenylation signal
   3025..3160    +  rep_origin     SV40 ori: SV40 origin of replication
   3181..3199    -  promoter       T7 promoter: promoter for bacteriophage T7 RNA polymerase
   3207..3362    +  CDS            lacZα (fragment): LacZα fragment of β-galactosidase; lacZ fragment
   3367..3795    +  rep_origin     f1 ori (sequence partly withheld): f1 bacteriophage origin of replication; arrow indicates direction of (+) strand synthesis
   3848..3952    +  promoter       AmpR promoter: bla
   3953..4813    +  CDS            AmpR: β-lactamase; bla; confers resistance to ampicillin, carbenicillin, and related antibiotics
   4984..5572    +  rep_origin     ori: high-copy-number ColE1/pMB1/pBR322/pUC origin of replication
   5755..5847    +  CDS            lacI (fragment): lac repressor; lacI; The lac repressor binds to the lac operator to inhibit transcription in E. coli. This inhibition can be relieved by adding lactose or isopropyl-β-D-thiogalactopyranoside (IPTG).
   5860..5881    +  protein_bind   CAP binding site: CAP binding activates transcription in the presence of cAMP. E. coli catabolite activator protein
   5896..5926    +  promoter       lac promoter: promoter for the E. coli lac operon
   5934..5950    +  protein_bind   lac operator: The lac repressor binds to the lac operator to inhibit transcription in E. coli. This inhibition can be relieved by adding lactose or isopropyl-β-D-thiogalactopyranoside (IPTG). lac repressor encoded by lacI
   5995..6013    +  promoter       T3 promoter: promoter for bacteriophage T3 RNA polymerase
   6041..6267    +  promoter       RSV promoter: Rous sarcoma virus enhancer/promoter
   6268..6448    +  LTR            5' LTR (truncated): truncated 5' long terminal repeat (LTR) from HIV-1
   6495..6620    +  misc_feature   HIV-1 Ψ: packaging signal of human immunodeficiency virus type 1
   6604..6967    +  CDS            HIV-1 gag (fragment): gag protein from human immunodeficiency virus 1; gag
   7113..7346    +  misc_feature   RRE: The Rev response element (RRE) of HIV-1 allows for Rev-dependent mRNA export from the nucleus to the cytoplasm.
   7723..7749    +  CDS            Rev (fragment): human immunodeficiency virus 1 (HIV-1) Rev protein; rev; enhances nuclear export of unspliced and incompletely spliced viral mRNAs
   7753..7993    +  promoter       U6 promoter: RNA polymerase III promoter for human U6 snRNA
   8023..8098    +  misc_RNA       gRNA scaffold: guide RNA scaffold for the Streptococcus pyogenes CRISPR/Cas9 system
   8154..8271    +  misc_feature   cPPT/CTS: central polypurine tract and central termination sequence of HIV-1
>Addgene plasmid #76371 | GSK3A gRNA (BRDN0001148086) | addgene full sequence | sequence record 185710 | Addgene Assembled Sequence
CCCGGGTGCAAAGATGGATAAAGTTTTAAACAGAGAGGAATCTTTGCAGCTAATGGACCTTCTAGGTCTT
GAAAGGAGTGGGAATTGGCTCCGGTGCCCGTCAGTGGGCAGAGCGCACATCGCCCACAGTCCCCGAGAAG
TTGGGGGGAGGGGTCGGCAATTGATCCGGTGCCTAGAGAAGGTGGCGCGGGGTAAACTGGGAAAGTGATG
TCGTGTACTGGCTCCGCCTTTTTCCCGAGGGTGGGGGAGAACCGTATATAAGTGCAGTAGTCGCCGTGAA
CGTTCTTTTTCGCAACGGGTTTGCCGCCAGAACACAGGTAAGTGCCGTGTGTGGTTCCCGCGGGCCTGGC
CTCTTTACGGGTTATGGCCCTTGCGTGCCTTGAATTACTTCCACCTGGCTGCAGTACGTGATTCTTGATC
CCGAGCTTCGGGTTGGAAGTGGGTGGGAGAGTTCGAGGCCTTGCGCTTAAGGAGCCCCTTCGCCTCGTGC
TTGAGTTGAGGCCTGGCCTGGGCGCTGGGGCCGCCGCGTGCGAATCTGGTGGCACCTTCGCGCCTGTCTC
GCTGCTTTCGATAAGTCTCTAGCCATTTAAAATTTTTGATGACCTGCTGCGACGCTTTTTTTCTGGCAAG
ATAGTCTTGTAAATGCGGGCCAAGATCTGCACACTGGTATTTCGGTTTTTGGGGCCGCGGGCGGCGACGG
GGCCCGTGCGTCCCAGCGCACATGTTCGGCGAGGCGGGGCCTGCGAGCGCGGCCACCGAGAATCGGACGG
GGGTAGTCTCAAGCTGGCCGGCCTGCTCTGGTGCCTGGCCTCGCGCCGCCGTGTATCGCCCCGCCCTGGG
CGGCAAGGCTGGCCCGGTCGGCACCAGTTGCGTGAGCGGAAAGATGGCCGCTTCCCGGCCCTGCTGCAGG
GAGCTCAAAATGGAGGACGCGGCGCTCGGGAGAGCGGGCGGGTGAGTCACCCACACAAAGGAAAAGGGCC
TTTCCGTCCTCAGCCGTCGCTTCATGTGACTCCACGGAGTACCGGGCGCCGTCCAGGCACCTCGATTAGT
TCTCGAGCTTTTGGAGTACGTCGTCTTTAGGTTGGGGGGAGGGGTTTTATGCGATGGAGTTTCCCCACAC
TGAGTGGGTGGAGACTGAAGTTAGGCCAGCTTGGCACTTGATGTAATTCTCCTTGGAATTTGCCCTTTTT
GAGTTTGGATCTTGGTTCATTCTCAAGCCTCAGACAGTGGTTCAAAGTTTTTTTCTTCCATTTCAGGTGT
CGTGACGTACGGCCACCATGACCGAGTACAAGCCCACGGTGCGCCTCGCCACCCGCGACGACGTCCCCAG
GGCCGTACGCACCCTCGCCGCCGCGTTCGCCGACTACCCCGCCACGCGCCACACCGTCGATCCGGACCGC
CACATCGAGCGGGTCACCGAGCTGCAAGAACTCTTCCTCACGCGCGTCGGGCTCGACATCGGCAAGGTGT
GGGTCGCGGACGACGGCGCCGCCGTGGCGGTCTGGACCACGCCGGAGAGCGTCGAAGCGGGGGCGGTGTT
CGCCGAGATCGGCCCGCGCATGGCCGAGTTGAGCGGTTCCCGGCTGGCCGCGCAGCAACAGATGGAAGGC
CTCCTGGCGCCGCACCGGCCCAAGGAGCCCGCGTGGTTCCTGGCCACCGTCGGAGTCTCGCCCGACCACC
AGGGCAAGGGTCTGGGCAGCGCCGTCGTGCTCCCCGGAGTGGAGGCGGCCGAGCGCGCCGGGGTGCCCGC
CTTCCTGGAGACCTCCGCGCCCCGCAACCTCCCCTTCTACGAGCGGCTCGGCTTCACCGTCACCGCCGAC
GTCGAGGTGCCCGAAGGACCGCGCACCTGGTGCATGACCCGCAAGCCCGGTGCCTGAACGCGTTAAGTCG
ACAATCAACCTCTGGATTACAAAATTTGTGAAAGATTGACTGGTATTCTTAACTATGTTGCTCCTTTTAC
GCTATGTGGATACGCTGCTTTAATGCCTTTGTATCATGCTATTGCTTCCCGTATGGCTTTCATTTTCTCC
TCCTTGTATAAATCCTGGTTGCTGTCTCTTTATGAGGAGTTGTGGCCCGTTGTCAGGCAACGTGGCGTGG
TGTGCACTGTGTTTGCTGACGCAACCCCCACTGGTTGGGGCATTGCCACCACCTGTCAGCTCCTTTCCGG
GACTTTCGCTTTCCCCCTCCCTATTGCCACGGCGGAACTCATCGCCGCCTGCCTTGCCCGCTGCTGGACA
GGGGCTCGGCTGTTGGGCACTGACAATTCCGTGGTGTTGTCGGGGAAATCATCGTCCTTTCCTTGGCTGC
TCGCCTGTGTTGCCACCTGGATTCTGCGCGGGACGTCCTTCTGCTACGTCCCTTCGGCCCTCAATCCAGC
GGACCTTCCTTCCCGCGGCCTGCTGCCGGCTCTGCGGCCTCTTCCGCGTCTTCGCCTTCGCCCTCAGACG
AGTCGGATCTCCCTTTGGGCCGCCTCCCCGCGTCGACTTTAAGACCAATGACTTACAAGGCAGCTGTAGA
TCTTAGCCACTTTTTAAAAGAAAAGGGGGGACTGGAAGGGCTAATTCACTCCCAACGAAGACAAGATCTG
CTTTTTGCTTGTACTGGGTCTCTCTGGTTAGACCAGATCTGAGCCTGGGAGCTCTCTGGCTAACTAGGGA
ACCCACTGCTTAAGCCTCAATAAAGCTTGCCTTGAGTGCTTCAAGTAGTGTGTGCCCGTCTGTTGTGTGA
CTCTGGTAACTAGAGATCCCTCAGACCCTTTTAGTCAGTGTGGAAAATCTCTAGCAGTACGTATAGTAGT
TCATGTCATCTTATTATTCAGTATTTATAACTTGCAAAGAAATGAATATCAGAGAGTGAGAGGAACTTGT
TTATTGCAGCTTATAATGGTTACAAATAAAGCAATAGCATCACAAATTTCACAAATAAAGCATTTTTTTC
ACTGCATTCTAGTTGTGGTTTGTCCAAACTCATCAATGTATCTTATCATGTCTGGCTCTAGCTATCCCGC
CCCTAACTCCGCCCATCCCGCCCCTAACTCCGCCCAGTTCCGCCCATTCTCCGCCCCATGGCTGACTAAT
TTTTTTTATTTATGCAGAGGCCGAGGCCGCCTCGGCCTCTGAGCTATTCCAGAAGTAGTGAGGAGGCTTT
TTTGGAGGCCTAGGGACGTACCCAATTCGCCCTATAGTGAGTCGTATTACGCGCGCTCACTGGCCGTCGT
TTTACAACGTCGTGACTGGGAAAACCCTGGCGTTACCCAACTTAATCGCCTTGCAGCACATCCCCCTTTC
GCCAGCTGGCGTAATAGCGAAGAGGCCCGCACCGATCGCCCTTCCCAACAGTTGCGCAGCCTGAATGGCG
AATGGG
[124 nt withheld, positions 3367-3490]
C
[91 nt withheld, positions 3492-3582]
A
[49 nt withheld, positions 3584-3632]
CCTTTGACGTTGGAGTCCACGTTCTTT
[37 nt withheld, positions 3660-3696]
ACCCTATCTCGGTCTATTCTTTTGATTTATAAGGGATTTTGCCGATTTCGGCCTATTGGTTAAAAAATGA
GCTGATTTAACAAAAATTTAACGCGAATTTTAACAAAATATTAACGCTTACAATTTAGGTGGCACTTTTC
GGGGAAATGTGCGCGGAACCCCTATTTGTTTATTTTTCTAAATACATTCAAATATGTATCCGCTCATGAG
ACAATAACCCTGATAAATGCTTCAATAATATTGAAAAAGGAAGAGTATGAGTATTCAACATTTCCGTGTC
GCCCTTATTCCCTTTTTTGCGGCATTTTGCCTTCCTGTTTTTGCTCACCCAGAAACGCTGGTGAAAGTAA
AAGATGCTGAAGATCAGTTGGGTGCACGAGTGGGTTACATCGAACTGGATCTCAACAGCGGTAAGATCCT
TGAGAGTTTTCGCCCCGAAGAACGTTTTCCAATGATGAGCACTTTTAAAGTTCTGCTATGTGGCGCGGTA
TTATCCCGTATTGACGCCGGGCAAGAGCAACTCGGTCGCCGCATACACTATTCTCAGAATGACTTGGTTG
AGTACTCACCAGTCACAGAAAAGCATCTTACGGATGGCATGACAGTAAGAGAATTATGCAGTGCTGCCAT
AACCATGAGTGATAACACTGCGGCCAACTTACTTCTGACAACGATCGGAGGACCGAAGGAGCTAACCGCT
TTTTTGCACAACATGGGGGATCATGTAACTCGCCTTGATCGTTGGGAACCGGAGCTGAATGAAGCCATAC
CAAACGACGAGCGTGACACCACGATGCCTGTAGCAATGGCAACAACGTTGCGCAAACTATTAACTGGCGA
ACTACTTACTCTAGCTTCCCGGCAACAATTAATAGACTGGATGGAGGCGGATAAAGTTGCAGGACCACTT
CTGCGCTCGGCCCTTCCGGCTGGCTGGTTTATTGCTGATAAATCTGGAGCCGGTGAGCGTGGGTCTCGCG
GTATCATTGCAGCACTGGGGCCAGATGGTAAGCCCTCCCGTATCGTAGTTATCTACACGACGGGGAGTCA
GGCAACTATGGATGAACGAAATAGACAGATCGCTGAGATAGGTGCCTCACTGATTAAGCATTGGTAACTG
TCAGACCAAGTTTACTCATATATACTTTAGATTGATTTAAAACTTCATTTTTAATTTAAAAGGATCTAGG
TGAAGATCCTTTTTGATAATCTCATGACCAAAATCCCTTAACGTGAGTTTTCGTTCCACTGAGCGTCAGA
CCCCGTAGAAAAGATCAAAGGATCTTCTTGAGATCCTTTTTTTCTGCGCGTAATCTGCTGCTTGCAAACA
AAAAAACCACCGCTACCAGCGGTGGTTTGTTTGCCGGATCAAGAGCTACCAACTCTTTTTCCGAAGGTAA
CTGGCTTCAGCAGAGCGCAGATACCAAATACTGTTCTTCTAGTGTAGCCGTAGTTAGGCCACCACTTCAA
GAACTCTGTAGCACCGCCTACATACCTCGCTCTGCTAATCCTGTTACCAGTGGCTGCTGCCAGTGGCGAT
AAGTCGTGTCTTACCGGGTTGGACTCAAGACGATAGTTACCGGATAAGGCGCAGCGGTCGGGCTGAACGG
GGGGTTCGTGCACACAGCCCAGCTTGGAGCGAACGACCTACACCGAACTGAGATACCTACAGCGTGAGCT
ATGAGAAAGCGCCACGCTTCCCGAAGGGAGAAAGGCGGACAGGTATCCGGTAAGCGGCAGGGTCGGAACA
GGAGAGCGCACGAGGGAGCTTCCAGGGGGAAACGCCTGGTATCTTTATAGTCCTGTCGGGTTTCGCCACC
TCTGACTTGAGCGTCGATTTTTGTGATGCTCGTCAGGGGGGCGGAGCCTATGGAAAAACGCCAGCAACGC
GGCCTTTTTACGGTTCCTGGCCTTTTGCTGGCCTTTTGCTCACATGTTCTTTCCTGCGTTATCCCCTGAT
TCTGTGGATAACCGTATTACCGCCTTTGAGTGAGCTGATACCGCTCGCCGCAGCCGAACGACCGAGCGCA
GCGAGTCAGTGAGCGAGGAAGCGGAAGAGCGCCCAATACGCAAACCGCCTCTCCCCGCGCGTTGGCCGAT
TCATTAATGCAGCTGGCACGACAGGTTTCCCGACTGGAAAGCGGGCAGTGAGCGCAACGCAATTAATGTG
AGTTAGCTCACTCATTAGGCACCCCAGGCTTTACACTTTATGCTTCCGGCTCGTATGTTGTGTGGAATTG
TGAGCGGATAACAATTTCACACAGGAAACAGCTATGACCATGATTACGCCAAGCGCGCAATTAACCCTCA
CTAAAGGGAACAAAAGCTGGAGCTGCAAGCTTAATGTAGTCTTATGCAATACTCTTGTAGTCTTGCAACA
TGGTAACGATGAGTTAGCAACATGCCTTACAAGGAGAGAAAAAGCACCGTGCATGCCGATTGGTGGAAGT
AAGGTGGTACGATCGTGCCTTATTAGGAAGGCAACAGACGGGTCTGACATGGATTGGACGAACCACTGAA
TTGCCGCATTGCAGAGATATTGTATTTAAGTGCCTAGCTCGATACATAAACGGGTCTCTCTGGTTAGACC
AGATCTGAGCCTGGGAGCTCTCTGGCTAACTAGGGAACCCACTGCTTAAGCCTCAATAAAGCTTGCCTTG
AGTGCTTCAAGTAGTGTGTGCCCGTCTGTTGTGTGACTCTGGTAACTAGAGATCCCTCAGACCCTTTTAG
TCAGTGTGGAAAATCTCTAGCAGTGGCGCCCGAACAGGGACTTGAAAGCGAAAGGGAAACCAGAGGAGCT
CTCTCGACGCAGGACTCGGCTTGCTGAAGCGCGCACGGCAAGAGGCGAGGGGCGGCGACTGGTGAGTACG
CCAAAAATTTTGACTAGCGGAGGCTAGAAGGAGAGAGATGGGTGCGAGAGCGTCAGTATTAAGCGGGGGA
GAATTAGATCGCGATGGGAAAAAATTCGGTTAAGGCCAGGGGGAAAGAAAAAATATAAATTAAAACATAT
AGTATGGGCAAGCAGGGAGCTAGAACGATTCGCAGTTAATCCTGGCCTGTTAGAAACATCAGAAGGCTGT
AGACAAATACTGGGACAGCTACAACCATCCCTTCAGACAGGATCAGAAGAACTTAGATCATTATATAATA
CAGTAGCAACCCTCTATTGTGTGCATCAAAGGATAGAGATAAAAGACACCAAGGAAGCTTTAGACAAGAT
AGAGGAAGAGCAAAACAAAAGTAAGACCACCGCACAGCAAGCGGCCGCTGATCTTCAGACCTGGAGGAGG
AGATATGAGGGACAATTGGAGAAGTGAATTATATAAATATAAAGTAGTAAAAATTGAACCATTAGGAGTA
GCACCCACCAAGGCAAAGAGAAGAGTGGTGCAGAGAGAAAAAAGAGCAGTGGGAATAGGAGCTTTGTTCC
TTGGGTTCTTGGGAGCAGCAGGAAGCACTATGGGCGCAGCGTCAATGACGCTGACGGTACAGGCCAGACA
ATTATTGTCTGGTATAGTGCAGCAGCAGAACAATTTGCTGAGGGCTATTGAGGCGCAACAGCATCTGTTG
CAACTCACAGTCTGGGGCATCAAGCAGCTCCAGGCAAGAATCCTGGCTGTGGAAAGATACCTAAAGGATC
AACAGCTCCTGGGGATTTGGGGTTGCTCTGGAAAACTCATTTGCACCACTGCTGTGCCTTGGAATGCTAG
TTGGAGTAATAAATCTCTGGAACAGATTTGGAATCACACGACCTGGATGGAGTGGGACAGAGAAATTAAC
AATTACACAAGCTTAATACACTCCTTAATTGAAGAATCGCAAAACCAGCAAGAAAAGAATGAACAAGAAT
TATTGGAATTAGATAAATGGGCAAGTTTGTGGAATTGGTTTAACATAACAAATTGGCTGTGGTATATAAA
ATTATTCATAATGATAGTAGGAGGCTTGGTAGGTTTAAGAATAGTTTTTGCTGTACTTTCTATAGTGAAT
AGAGTTAGGCAGGGATATTCACCATTATCGTTTCAGACCCACCTCCCAACCCCGAGGGGACCCAGAGAGG
GCCTATTTCCCATGATTCCTTCATATTTGCATATACGATACAAGGCTGTTAGAGAGATAATTAGAATTAA
TTTGACTGTAAACACAAAGATATTAGTACAAAATACGTGACGTAGAAAGTAATAATTTCTTGGGTAGTTT
GCAGTTTTAAAATTATGTTTTAAAATGGACTATCATATGCTTACCGTAACTTGAAAGTATTTCGATTTCT
TGGCTTTATATATCTTGTGGAAAGGACGAAACACCGTCAGCCTCACAATATTGCAGGTTTTAGAGCTAGA
AATAGCAAGTTAAAATAAGGCTAGTCCGTTATCAACTTGAAAAAGTGGCACCGAGTCGGTGCTTTTTTAA
GCTTGGCGTAACTAGATCTTGAGACAAATGGCAGTATTCATCCACAATTTTAAAAGAAAAGGGGGGATTG
GGGGGTACAGTGCAGGGGAAAGAATAGTAGACATAATAGCAACAGACATACAAACTAAAGAATTACAAAA
ACAAATTACAAAAATTCAAAATTTTCGGGTTTATTACAGGGACAGCAGAGATCCACTTTGGCGCCGGCTC
GAGGGGG
