>Addgene plasmid #76371 | GSK3A gRNA (BRDN0001148086) | depositor partial sequence | sequence record 143831 | Target Sequence
TCAGCCTCACAATATTGCAG
