>Addgene plasmid #76371 | GSK3A gRNA (BRDN0001148086) | addgene partial sequence | sequence record 185709 | hU6-F
GTAGAAAGTAATAATTTCTTGGGTAGTTTGCAGTTTTAAAATTATGTTTTAAAATGGACTATCATATGCT
TACCGTAACTTGAAAGTATTTCGATTTCTTGGCTTTATATATCTTGTGGAAAGGACGAAACACCGTCAGC
CTCACAATATTGCAGGTTTTAGAGCTAGAAATAGCAAGTTAAAATAAGGCTAGTCCGTTATCAACTTGAA
AAAGTGGCACCGAGTCGGTGCTTTTTTAAGCTTGGCGTAACTAGATCTTGAGACAAATGGCAGTATTCAT
CCACAATTTTAAAAGAAAAGGGGGGATTGGGGGGTACAGTGCAGGGGAAAGAATAGTAGACATAATAGCA
ACAGACATACAAACTAAAGAATTACAAAAACAAATTACAAAAATTCAAAATTTTCGGGTTTATTACAGGG
ACAGCAGAGATCCACTTTGGCGCCGGCTCGAGGGGGCCCGGGTGCAAAGATGGATAAAGTTTTAAACAGA
GAGGAATCTTTGCAGCTAATGGACCTTCTAGGTCTTGAAAGGAGTGGGAATTGGCTCCGGTGCCCGTCAG
TGGGCAGAGC
